Addgene plasmid #20738: pcDNA3 GFP GFP
Depositing lab: Alonzo Ross. Depositing organization: University of Massachusetts, Worcester. Publication: PTEN enters the nucleus by diffusion. Liu F, Wagner S, Campbell RB, Nickerson JA, Schiffer CA, Ross AH. J Cell Biochem. 2005 Oct 1. 96(2):221-34. 10.1002/jcb.20525 PubMed 16088943.
Backbone
  Vector backbone: pcDNA3-GFP
  Vector type: Mammalian Expression
  Selectable markers: Neomycin (select with G418)
Growth in bacteria
  Bacterial resistance: Ampicillin, 100 μg/mL
  Growth temperature: 37°C
  Growth strain: DH5alpha
  Copy number: High Copy
Gene/Insert
  Gene/Insert name: GFP
  Tag / fusion protein: GFP (C terminal on backbone)
  Cloning method: Restriction Enzyme; 5′ cloning site HindIII (not destroyed); 3′ cloning site HindIII (not destroyed)
  Sequencing primers: 5′ CMV-F
Terms and licenses: Academic/Nonprofit Terms; Industry Terms: Not Available to Industry
Depositor comments: pcDNA3-GFP was created by inserting GFP into the HindIII and BamHI sites of pcDNA3. pcDNA3 GFP-GFP was then prepared by inserting GFP into the HindIII site of pcDNA3-GFP.
How to cite: pcDNA3 GFP GFP was a gift from Alonzo Ross (Addgene plasmid # 20738)
