[The description below was written by a language model from this plasmid's Addgene catalogue record.]
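Description:
pcDNA3 GFP GFP is a mammalian expression plasmid built on pcDNA3-GFP, itself made by placing a GFP coding sequence between the HindIII and BamHI sites of pcDNA3. A second GFP was then inserted into the retained HindIII site upstream of the first. The inserted copy therefore sits N-terminal to the backbone-encoded GFP, which is recorded as a C-terminal fusion partner, and the product is a tandem GFP-GFP protein. Because the insert went into a single restriction site, it could have entered in either direction. The record does not comment on how orientation was confirmed, although it lists a CMV forward primer for sequencing into the insert.

The plasmid is maintained in E. coli at high copy under ampicillin selection. It also carries a neomycin resistance marker, so transfected mammalian cells can be selected with G418. The promoter is not explicitly listed, but pcDNA3 vectors normally drive the insert from the CMV immediate-early promoter, which fits the CMV sequencing primer. No feature table is provided, so the linker between the two GFP units, the GFP variant, the polyadenylation signal and the origins of replication are not stated.

The associated publication concerns entry of PTEN into the nucleus by diffusion. This suggests that the doubled GFP serves as an inert fluorescent protein about twice the size of a single GFP, useful as a size control when comparing nuclear and cytoplasmic distribution of fluorescent fusion proteins. The record does not spell out this purpose.
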