>Addgene plasmid #20738 | pcDNA3 GFP GFP | addgene partial sequence | sequence record 123044 | T7 5'-TAATACGACTCACTATAGGG-3'
CTTAGCTTATGGTGAGCAAGGGCGAGGAGCTGTTCACCGGGGTGGTGCCCATCCTGGTCGAGCTGGACGG
CGACGTAAACGGCCACAAGTTCAGCGTGTCCGGCGAGGGCGAGGGCGATGCCACCTACGGCAAGCTGACC
CTGAAGTTCATCTGCACCACCGGCAAGCTGCCCGTGCCCTGGCCCACCCTCGTGACCACCTTCGGCTACG
GCGTGCAGTGCTTCGCCCGCTACCCCGACCACATGAAGCAGCACGACTTCTTCAAGTCCGCCATGCCCGA
AGGCTACGTCCAGGAGCGCACCATCTTCTTCAAGGACGACGGCAACTACAAGACCCGCGCCGAGGTGAAG
TTCGAGGGCGACACCCTGGTGAACCGCATCGAGCTGAAGGGCATCGACTTCAAGGAGGACGGCAACATCC
TGGGGCACAAGCTGGAGTACAACTACAACAGCCACAACGTCTATATCACGGCCGACAAGCAGAAGAACGG
CATCAAGGTGAACTTCAAGATCCGCCACAACATCGAGGACGGCAGCGTGCAGCTCGCCGACCACTACCAG
CAGAACACCCCCATCGGCGACGGCCCCGTGCTGCTGCCCGACAACCACTACCTGAGCACCCAGTCCGCCC
TGAGCAAAGACCCCAACGAGAAGCGCGATCACATGGTCCTGCTGGAGTTCGTGACCGCCGCCGGGATCAC
TCTCGGCATGGACGAGCTGTACAAGAAGCTTGCATGCCTGCAGGTCGACTCTAGACTGCCATGGTGAGCA
AGGGCGAGGAGCTGTTCACCGGGGTGGTGCCCATCCTGGTCGAGCTGGACGGCGACGTAAACGGCCACAA
GTTCAGCGTGTCCGGCGAGGGCGAGGGCGATGCCACCTACGGCAAGCTGACCCTGAAGTTCATCTGCACC
ACCGGCAAGCTGCCCGTGCCCTGGCCCACCCTCGTGACCA
