>Addgene plasmid #20738 | pcDNA3 GFP GFP | addgene partial sequence | sequence record 123047 | BGH-rev 5'-TAGAAGGCACAGTCGAGG-3'
TCGAGCGGCCGCCACTGTGCTGGATATCTGCAGAATTCCACCACACTGGACTAGTGGATCCTTACTTGTA
CAGCTCGTCCATGCCGAGAGTGATCCCGGCGGCGGTCACGAACTCCAGCAGGACCATGTGATCGCGCTTC
TCGTTGGGGTCTTTGCTCAGGGCGGACTGGGTGCTCAGGTAGTGGTTGTCGGGCAGCAGCACGGGGCCGT
CGCCGATGGGGGTGTTCTGCTGGTAGTGGTCGGCGAGCTGCACGCTGCCGTCCTCGATGTTGTGGCGGAT
CTTGAAGTTCACCTTGATGCCGTTCTTCTGCTTGTCGGCCGTGATATAGACGTTGTGGCTGTTGTAGTTG
TACTCCAGCTTGTGCCCCAGGATGTTGCCGTCCTCCTTGAAGTCGATGCCCTTCAGCTCGATGCGGTTCA
CCAGGGTGTCGCCCTCGAACTTCACCTCGGCGCGGGTCTTGTAGTTGCCGTCGTCCTTGAAGAAGATGGT
GCGCTCCTGGACGTAGCCTTCGGGCATGGCGGACTTGAAGAAGTCGTGCTGCTTCATGTGGTCGGGGTAG
CGGGCGAAGCACTGCACGCCGTAGCCGAAGGTGGTCACGAGGGTGGGCCAGGGCACGGGCAGCTTGCCGG
TGGTGCAGATGAACTTCAGGGTCAGCTTGCCGTAGGTGGCATCGCCCTCGCCCTCGCCGGACACGCTGAA
CTTGTGGCCGTTTACGTCGCCGTCCAGCTCGACCAGGATGGGCACCACCCCGGTGAACAGCTCCTCGCCC
TTGCTCACCATGGCAGTCTAGAGTCGACCTGCAGGCATGCAAGCTTCTTGTACAGCTCGTCCATGCCGAG
AGTGATCCCGGCGGCGGTCACGAACTCCAGCAGGACCATGTGATCGCGCTTCTCGTTGGGG
